Addgene plasmid #47451: pAAV_hSyn_TALEBB(NG)-NLS-SID4X_2A_phiLOV2.1_WPRE_bGHpA
Purpose: AAV TALE synthesis backbone with NG half repeat; fused to nuclear localization sequence linker and SID4X transcriptional repressor effector domain. Synapsin promoter for neuronal expression.
Depositing lab: Feng Zhang. Depositing organization: Broad Institute. Publication: Optical control of mammalian endogenous transcription and epigenetic states. Konermann S, Brigham MD, Trevino A, Hsu PD, Heidenreich M, Le Cong, Platt RJ, Scott DA, Church GM, Zhang F. Nature. 2013 Jul 23. doi: 10.1038/nature12466. PubMed 23877069.
Backbone
  Vector backbone: pAAV_hSyn_WPRE_bGHpA
  Backbone manufacturer: Zhang Lab
  Backbone size w/o insert (bp): 4281
  Total vector size (bp): 5810
  Vector type: Mammalian Expression, AAV ; TALE
Growth in bacteria
  Bacterial resistance: Ampicillin, 100 μg/mL
  Growth temperature: 37°C
  Growth strain: Stbl3
  Copy number: High Copy
Gene/Insert
  Gene/Insert name: TALE BB(N136_0.5NG_C63)-SID4X
  Species: Synthetic
  Insert size (bp): 1529
  Promoter: hSyn human synapsin (mammalian neuronal expression)
  Tag / fusion protein: 2A_phiLOV2.1 (C terminal on insert)
  Cloning method: Unknown
  Sequencing primers: 5′ multiple
Terms and licenses: Academic/Nonprofit Terms; Industry Terms: Not Available to Industry
How to cite: pAAV_hSyn_TALEBB(NG)-NLS-SID4X_2A_phiLOV2.1_WPRE_bGHpA was a gift from Feng Zhang (Addgene plasmid # 47451 ; http://n2t.net/addgene:47451 ; RRID:Addgene_47451)
