[The description below was written by a language model from this plasmid's Addgene catalogue record and the feature table of its GenBank file.]
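Description:
pAAV_hSyn_TALEBB(NG)-NLS-SID4X_2A_phiLOV2.1_WPRE_bGHpA is a 5.8 kb AAV transfer plasmid that serves as a cloning backbone for building custom TALE transcriptional repressors for expression in neurons. The expression cassette lies between two AAV2 inverted terminal repeats, which allow it to be packaged into recombinant AAV particles when replication and capsid functions are supplied separately. The plasmid portion outside the ITRs carries a high-copy ColE1/pUC-type origin, an f1 phage origin and a beta-lactamase gene for ampicillin selection. The record lists a recombination-deficient E. coli strain for propagation, as is usual for ITR-containing plasmids.

Transcription is driven by the human synapsin I promoter, which restricts expression to neurons. The synthetic open reading frame begins with an HA epitope tag. It encodes a truncated TALE scaffold (named N136 and C63 for its N- and C-terminal segments) that contains only the final half repeat, here with the NG repeat-variable diresidue. A user-designed array of DNA-binding repeats is meant to be inserted into this scaffold to set the target sequence, although the record gives the cloning method as unknown. The scaffold is joined through an SV40 nuclear localization signal linker to SID4X, a transcriptional repressor effector domain. A T2A peptide follows, so that the phiLOV2.1 fluorescent reporter is produced as a separate polypeptide from the same transcript and marks expressing cells. A WPRE enhances transcript expression, and a bovine growth hormone polyadenylation signal ends the cassette. The phiLOV2.1 and SID4X coding regions are not annotated individually in the feature table but are named in the catalogue entry. The construct comes from work on controlling endogenous mammalian transcription and epigenetic states, and is suited to repressing chosen endogenous genes in neurons.
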