LOCUS       Exported 5810 bp ds-DNA circular SYN 13-MAY-2021
DEFINITION  AAV TALE synthesis backbone with NG half repeat; fused to nuclear
            localization sequence linker and SID4X transcriptional repressor
            effector domain. Synapsin promoter for neuronal expression..
ACCESSION   .
VERSION     .
KEYWORDS    pAAV_hSyn_TALEBB(NG)-NLS-SID4X_2A_phiLOV2.1_WPRE_bGHpA
SOURCE      synthetic DNA construct
  ORGANISM  synthetic DNA construct
REFERENCE   1 (bases 1 to 5810)
  AUTHORS   Konermann S, Brigham MD, Trevino A, Hsu PD, Heidenreich M, Le Cong,
            Platt RJ, Scott DA, Church GM, Zhang F
  TITLE     Optical control of mammalian endogenous transcription and epigenetic
            states.
  JOURNAL   Nature. 2013 Jul 23. doi: 10.1038/nature12466.
  PUBMED    23877069
REFERENCE   2 (bases 1 to 5810)
  AUTHORS   .
  TITLE     Direct Submission
  JOURNAL   Exported May 13, 2021 from SnapGene Server 1.1.58
            http://www.snapgene.com
FEATURES             Location/Qualifiers
     source          1..5810
                     /organism="synthetic DNA construct"
                     /mol_type="other DNA"
     repeat_region   1..130
                     /label=AAV2 ITR (alternate)
                     /note="Functional equivalent of wild-type AAV2 ITR"
     promoter        181..628
                     /label=hSyn promoter
                     /note="human synapsin I promoter; confers neuron-specific
                     expression (Kugler et al., 2003)"
     CDS             651..677
                     /codon_start=1
                     /product="HA (human influenza hemagglutinin) epitope tag"
                     /label=HA
                     /translation="YPYDVPDYA"
     CDS             1370..1390
                     /codon_start=1
                     /product="nuclear localization signal of SV40 (simian virus
                     40) large T antigen"
                     /label=SV40 NLS
                     /translation="PKKKRKV"
     CDS             1790..1843
                     /codon_start=1
                     /product="2A peptide from Thosea asigna virus capsid
                     protein"
                     /label=T2A
                     /note="Eukaryotic ribosomes fail to insert a peptide bond
                     between the Gly and Pro residues, yielding separate
                     polypeptides."
                     /translation="EGRGSLLTCGDVEENPGP"
     misc_feature    2201..2789
                     /label=WPRE
                     /note="woodchuck hepatitis virus posttranscriptional
                     regulatory element"
     primer_bind     complement(2254..2274)
                     /label=WPRE-R
                     /note="WPRE, reverse primer"
     CDS             complement(2672..2683)
                     /codon_start=1
                     /product="Factor Xa recognition and cleavage site"
                     /label=Factor Xa site
                     /translation="IEGR"
     primer_bind     complement(2831..2848)
                     /label=BGH-rev
                     /note="Bovine growth hormone terminator, reverse primer.
                     Also called BGH reverse"
     polyA_signal    2837..3044
                     /label=bGH poly(A) signal
                     /note="bovine growth hormone polyadenylation signal"
     repeat_region   3073..3213
                     /label=AAV2 ITR
                     /note="inverted terminal repeat of adeno-associated virus
                     serotype 2"
     repeat_region   3073..3202
                     /label=AAV2 ITR
     rep_origin      3288..3743
                     /direction=RIGHT
                     /label=f1 ori
                     /note="f1 bacteriophage origin of replication; arrow
                     indicates direction of (+) strand synthesis"
     primer_bind     complement(3375..3394)
                     /label=F1ori-R
                     /note="F1 origin, reverse primer"
     primer_bind     3585..3606
                     /label=F1ori-F
                     /note="F1 origin, forward primer"
     primer_bind     complement(3760..3779)
                     /label=pRS-marker
                     /note="pRS vectors, use to sequence yeast selectable
                     marker"
     primer_bind     3879..3901
                     /label=pGEX 3'
                     /note="pGEX vectors, reverse primer"
     primer_bind     complement(3939..3957)
                     /label=pBRforEco
                     /note="pBR322 vectors, upsteam of EcoRI site, forward
                     primer"
     promoter        4025..4129
                     /gene="bla"
                     /label=AmpR promoter
     CDS             4130..4990
                     /codon_start=1
                     /gene="bla"
                     /product="beta-lactamase"
                     /label=AmpR
                     /note="confers resistance to ampicillin, carbenicillin, and
                     related antibiotics"
                     /translation="MSIQHFRVALIPFFAAFCLPVFAHPETLVKVKDAEDQLGARVGYI
                     ELDLNSGKILESFRPEERFPMMSTFKVLLCGAVLSRIDAGQEQLGRRIHYSQNDLVEYS
                     PVTEKHLTDGMTVRELCSAAITMSDNTAANLLLTTIGGPKELTAFLHNMGDHVTRLDRW
                     EPELNEAIPNDERDTTMPVAMATTLRKLLTGELLTLASRQQLIDWMEADKVAGPLLRSA
                     LPAGWFIADKSGAGERGSRGIIAALGPDGKPSRIVVIYTTGSQATMDERNRQIAEIGAS
                     LIKHW"
     primer_bind     complement(4348..4367)
                     /label=Amp-R
                     /note="Ampicillin resistance gene, reverse primer"
     rep_origin      5161..5749
                     /direction=RIGHT
                     /label=ori
                     /note="high-copy-number ColE1/pMB1/pBR322/pUC origin of
                     replication"
     primer_bind     5650..5669
                     /label=pBR322ori-F
                     /note="pBR322 origin, forward primer"
ORIGIN
        1 cctgcaggca gctgcgcgct cgctcgctca ctgaggccgc ccgggcgtcg ggcgaccttt
       61 ggtcgcccgg cctcagtgag cgagcgagcg cgcagagagg gagtggccaa ctccatcact
      121 aggggttcct gcggccgcac gcgttgtaca gtgtctagac tgcagagggc cctgcgtatg
      181 agtgcaagtg ggttttagga ccaggatgag gcggggtggg ggtgcctacc tgacgaccga
      241 ccccgaccca ctggacaagc acccaacccc cattccccaa attgcgcatc ccctatcaga
      301 gagggggagg ggaaacagga tgcggcgagg cgcgtgcgca ctgccagctt cagcaccgcg
      361 gacagtgcct tcgcccccgc ctggcggcgc gcgccaccgc cgcctcagca ctgaaggcgc
      421 gctgacgtca ctcgccggtc ccccgcaaac tccccttccc ggccaccttg gtcgcgtccg
      481 cgccgccgcc ggcccagccg gaccgcacca cgcgaggcgc gagatagggg ggcacgggcg
      541 cgaccatctg cgctgcggcg ccggcgactc agcgctgcct cagtctgcgg tgggcagcgg
      601 aggagtcgtg tcgtgcctga gagcgcagtc gagaaggatc cgccaccatg tacccatacg
      661 atgttccaga ttacgctgta gatttgagaa ctttgggata ttcacagcag cagcaggaaa
      721 agatcaagcc caaagtgagg tcgacagtcg cgcagcatca cgaagcgctg gtgggtcatg
      781 ggtttacaca tgcccacatc gtagccttgt cgcagcaccc tgcagccctt ggcacggtcg
      841 ccgtcaagta ccaggacatg attgcggcgt tgccggaagc cacacatgag gcgatcgtcg
      901 gtgtggggaa acagtggagc ggagcccgag cgcttgaggc cctgttgacg gtcgcgggag
      961 agctgagagg gcctcccctt cagctggaca cgggccagtt gctgaagatc gcgaagcggg
     1021 gaggagtcac ggcggtcgag gcggtgcacg cgtggcgcaa tgcgctcacg ggagcacccc
     1081 tcaacctgac agagacccgt acgggtctcg actcacgcct gagcaggtag tggctattgc
     1141 atccaatggc gggggcagac ccgcactgga gtcaatcgtg gcccagcttt cgaggccgga
     1201 ccccgcgctg gccgcactca ctaatgatca tcttgtagcg ctggcctgcc tcggcggacg
     1261 acccgccttg gatgcggtga agaaggggct cccgcacgcg cctgcattga ttaagcggac
     1321 caacagaagg attcccgaga ggacatcaca tcgagtggca gctagcagcc ccaagaagaa
     1381 gagaaaggtg gaggccagca tgaacatcca gatgctgctg gaggccgctg actacctgga
     1441 acggagagag cgcgaagccg agcacggata tgcttcaatg ctgcccggaa gcggcatgaa
     1501 tattcagatg ctgctggagg ctgctgatta cctggaaagg cgcgaacggg aggccgaaca
     1561 tggctatgct tccatgctgc ctgggtctgg aatgaatatc caaatgctgc tggaggcagc
     1621 cgattacctg gaacggagag aaagagaagc cgagcacgga tacgccagca tgctgccagg
     1681 cagcgggatg aacatacaaa tgctgctgga ggctgccgat tacctggaga ggcgcgagag
     1741 agaagctgaa catggctatg cctctatgct gcccccatgg ggcagtggag agggcagagg
     1801 aagtctgcta acatgcggtg acgtcgagga gaatcctggc ccaatcgaga agtccttcgt
     1861 aataacagat ccaagactgc ctgattaccc catcattttt gccagcgacg gttttctgga
     1921 gctcaccgaa tattccaggg aggaaatcat ggggagaaac gccaggttcc tgcaagggcc
     1981 tgagacagac caggccaccg ttcagaagat tcgcgatgct atccgcgatc agagggaaac
     2041 cactgtgcag ttaataaact acactaagtc aggcaaaaag ttctggaatc tgcttcatct
     2101 ccaacctgtc cgggatcgaa agggagggct gcaatacttc atcggtgtgc agctggtggg
     2161 aagtgatcat gtgtaagaat tcgatatcaa gcttatcgat aatcaacctc tggattacaa
     2221 aatttgtgaa agattgactg gtattcttaa ctatgttgct ccttttacgc tatgtggata
     2281 cgctgcttta atgcctttgt atcatgctat tgcttcccgt atggctttca ttttctcctc
     2341 cttgtataaa tcctggttgc tgtctcttta tgaggagttg tggcccgttg tcaggcaacg
     2401 tggcgtggtg tgcactgtgt ttgctgacgc aacccccact ggttggggca ttgccaccac
     2461 ctgtcagctc ctttccggga ctttcgcttt ccccctccct attgccacgg cggaactcat
     2521 cgccgcctgc cttgcccgct gctggacagg ggctcggctg ttgggcactg acaattccgt
     2581 ggtgttgtcg gggaaatcat cgtcctttcc ttggctgctc gcctatgttg ccacctggat
     2641 tctgcgcggg acgtccttct gctacgtccc ttcggccctc aatccagcgg accttccttc
     2701 ccgcggcctg ctgccggctc tgcggcctct tccgcgtctt cgccttcgcc ctcagacgag
     2761 tcggatctcc ctttgggccg cctccccgca tcgataccga gcgctgctcg agctagagct
     2821 cgctgatcag cctcgactgt gccttctagt tgccagccat ctgttgtttg cccctccccc
     2881 gtgccttcct tgaccctgga aggtgccact cccactgtcc tttcctaata aaatgaggaa
     2941 attgcatcgc attgtctgag taggtgtcat tctattctgg ggggtggggt ggggcaggac
     3001 agcaaggggg aggattggga agacaatagc aggcatgctg gggaggtaac cacgtgcgga
     3061 ccgagcggcc gcaggaaccc ctagtgatgg agttggccac tccctctctg cgcgctcgct
     3121 cgctcactga ggccgggcga ccaaaggtcg cccgacgccc gggctttgcc cgggcggcct
     3181 cagtgagcga gcgagcgcgc agctgcctgc aggggcgcct gatgcggtat tttctcctta
     3241 cgcatctgtg cggtatttca caccgcatan nnnnnnnnnn nnnnnnnnnn nnnnnnnnnn
     3301 nnnnnnnnnn nnnnnnnnnn nnnnnnnnnn nnnnnnnnnn nnnnnnnnnn nnnnnnnnnn
     3361 nnnnnnnnnn nnnnnnnnnn nnnnnnnnnn nnnnnnnnnn nnnnnnnnnn ncnnnnnnnn
     3421 nnnnnnnnnn nnnnnnnnnn nnnnnnnnnn nnnnnnnnnn nnnnnnnnnn nnnnnnnnnn
     3481 nnnnnnnnnn nnnnnnnnnn nnnnnnnnnn nnnnnnnnnn nnnnnnnnnn nnnnnnnnnn
     3541 nnnnnnnnnn nnncctttga cgttggagtc cacgttcttt aatagtggac tcttgttcca
     3601 aactggaaca acactcaacc ctatctcggg ctattctttt gatttataag ggattttgcc
     3661 gatttcggcc tattggttaa aaaatgagct gatttaacaa aaatttaacg cgaattttaa
     3721 caaaatatta acgtttacaa ttttatggtg cactctcagt acaatctgct ctgatgccgc
     3781 atagttaagc cagccccgac acccgccaac acccgctgac gcgccctgac gggcttgtct
     3841 gctcccggca tccgcttaca gacaagctgt gaccgtctcc gggagctgca tgtgtcagag
     3901 gttttcaccg tcatcaccga aacgcgcgag acgaaagggc ctcgtgatac gcctattttt
     3961 ataggttaat gtcatgataa taatggtttc ttagacgtca ggtggcactt ttcggggaaa
     4021 tgtgcgcgga acccctattt gtttattttt ctaaatacat tcaaatatgt atccgctcat
     4081 gagacaataa ccctgataaa tgcttcaata atattgaaaa aggaagagta tgagtattca
     4141 acatttccgt gtcgccctta ttcccttttt tgcggcattt tgccttcctg tttttgctca
     4201 cccagaaacg ctggtgaaag taaaagatgc tgaagatcag ttgggtgcac gagtgggtta
     4261 catcgaactg gatctcaaca gcggtaagat ccttgagagt tttcgccccg aagaacgttt
     4321 tccaatgatg agcactttta aagttctgct atgtggcgcg gtattatccc gtattgacgc
     4381 cgggcaagag caactcggtc gccgcataca ctattctcag aatgacttgg ttgagtactc
     4441 accagtcaca gaaaagcatc ttacggatgg catgacagta agagaattat gcagtgctgc
     4501 cataaccatg agtgataaca ctgcggccaa cttacttctg acaacgatcg gaggaccgaa
     4561 ggagctaacc gcttttttgc acaacatggg ggatcatgta actcgccttg atcgttggga
     4621 accggagctg aatgaagcca taccaaacga cgagcgtgac accacgatgc ctgtagcaat
     4681 ggcaacaacg ttgcgcaaac tattaactgg cgaactactt actctagctt cccggcaaca
     4741 attaatagac tggatggagg cggataaagt tgcaggacca cttctgcgct cggcccttcc
     4801 ggctggctgg tttattgctg ataaatctgg agccggtgag cgtggaagcc gcggtatcat
     4861 tgcagcactg gggccagatg gtaagccctc ccgtatcgta gttatctaca cgacggggag
     4921 tcaggcaact atggatgaac gaaatagaca gatcgctgag ataggtgcct cactgattaa
     4981 gcattggtaa ctgtcagacc aagtttactc atatatactt tagattgatt taaaacttca
     5041 tttttaattt aaaaggatct aggtgaagat cctttttgat aatctcatga ccaaaatccc
     5101 ttaacgtgag ttttcgttcc actgagcgtc agaccccgta gaaaagatca aaggatcttc
     5161 ttgagatcct ttttttctgc gcgtaatctg ctgcttgcaa acaaaaaaac caccgctacc
     5221 agcggtggtt tgtttgccgg atcaagagct accaactctt tttccgaagg taactggctt
     5281 cagcagagcg cagataccaa atactgtcct tctagtgtag ccgtagttag gccaccactt
     5341 caagaactct gtagcaccgc ctacatacct cgctctgcta atcctgttac cagtggctgc
     5401 tgccagtggc gataagtcgt gtcttaccgg gttggactca agacgatagt taccggataa
     5461 ggcgcagcgg tcgggctgaa cggggggttc gtgcacacag cccagcttgg agcgaacgac
     5521 ctacaccgaa ctgagatacc tacagcgtga gctatgagaa agcgccacgc ttcccgaagg
     5581 gagaaaggcg gacaggtatc cggtaagcgg cagggtcgga acaggagagc gcacgaggga
     5641 gcttccaggg ggaaacgcct ggtatcttta tagtcctgtc gggtttcgcc acctctgact
     5701 tgagcgtcga tttttgtgat gctcgtcagg ggggcggagc ctatggaaaa acgccagcaa
     5761 cgcggccttt ttacggttcc tggccttttg ctggcctttt gctcacatgt
//
