>Addgene plasmid #47451 | pAAV_hSyn_TALEBB(NG)-NLS-SID4X_2A_phiLOV2.1_WPRE_bGHpA | addgene partial sequence | sequence record 72315 | hSyn1pro-F 5'-gcaagtgggttttaggacca-3'
GGGTGCCTACCTGACGACCGACCCCGACCCACTGGACAAGCACCCAACCCCCATTCCCCAAATTGCGCAT
CCCCTATCAGAGAGGGGGAGGGGAAACAGGATGCGGCGAGGCGCGTGCGCACTGCCAGCTTCAGCACCGC
GGACAGTGCCTTCGCCCCCGCCTGGCGGCGCGCGCCACCGCCGCCTCAGCACTGAAGGCGCGCTGACGTC
ACTCGCCGGTCCCCCGCAAACTCCCCTTCCCGGCCACCTTGGTCGCGTCCGCGCCGCCGCCGGCCCAGCC
GGACCGCACCACGCGAGGCGCGAGATAGGGGGGCACGGGCGCGACCATCTGCGCTGCGGCGCCGGCGACT
CAGCGCTGCCTCAGTCTGCGGTGGGCAGCGGAGGAGTCGTGTCGTGCCTGAGAGCGCAGTCGAGAAGGAT
CCGCCACCATGTACCCATACGATGTTCCAGATTACGCTGTAGATTTGAGAACTTTGGGATATTCACAGCA
GCAGCAGGAAAAGATCAAGCCCAAAGTGAGGTCGACAGTCGCGCAGCATCACGAAGCGCTGGTGGGTCAT
GGGTTTACACATGCCCACATCGTAGCCTTGTCGCAGCACCCTGCAGCCCTTGGCACGGTCGCCGTCAAGT
ACCAGGACATGATTGCGGCGTTGCCGGAAGCCACACATGAGGCGATCGTCGGTGTGGGGAAACAGTGGAG
CGGAGCCCGAGCGCTTGAGGCCCTGTTGACGGTCGCGGGAGAGCTGAGAGGGCCTCCCCTTCAGCTGGAC
ACGGGCCAGTTGCTGAAGATCGCGAAGCGGGGAGGAGTCACGGC
