>Addgene plasmid #47451 | pAAV_hSyn_TALEBB(NG)-NLS-SID4X_2A_phiLOV2.1_WPRE_bGHpA | addgene partial sequence | sequence record 72316 | SID4X-R 5'-CATTGAAGCATATCCGTGCTc-3'
CTCTCCGTTCCAGGTAGTCAGCGGCCTCCAGCAGCATCTGGATGTTCATGCTGGCCTCCACCTTTCTCTT
CTTCTTGGGGCTGCTAGCTGCCACTCGATGTGATGTCCTCTCGGGAATCCTTCTGTTGGTCCGCTTAATC
AATGCAGGCGCGTGCGGGAGCCCCTTCTTCACCGCATCCAAGGCGGGTCGTCCGCCGAGGCAGGCCAGCG
CTACAAGATGATCATTAGTGAGTGCGGCCAGCGCGGGGTCCGGCCTCGAAAGCTGGGCCACGATTGACTC
CAGTGCGGGTCTGCCCCCGCCATTGGATGCAATAGCCACTACCTGCTCAGGCGTGAGTCGAGACCCGTAC
GGGTCTCTGTCAGGTTGAGGGGTGCTCCCGTGAGCGCATTGCGCCACGCGTGCACCGCCTCGACCGCCGT
GACTCCTCCCCGCTTCGCGATCTTCAGCAACTGGCCCGTGTCCAGCTGAAGGGGAGGCCCTCTCAGCTCT
CCCGCGACCGTCAACAGGGCCTCAAGCGCTCGGGCTCCGCTCCACTGTTTCCCCACACCGACGATCGCCT
CATGTGTGGCTTCCGGCAACGCCGCAATCATGTCCTGGTACTTGACGGCGACCGTGCCAAGGGCTGCAGG
GTGCTGCGACAAGGCTACGATGTGGGCATGTGTAAACCCATGACCCACCAGCGCTTCGTGATGCTGCGCG
ACTGTCGACCTCACTTTGGGCTTGATCTTTTCCTGCTGCTGCTGTGAATATCCCAAAGTTCTCAAATCTA
CAGCGTAATCTGGAACATCGTATGGGTACATGGTGGCGGATCCTTCTCGACTGCGCTCTCAGGCACGACA
CGACTCCTCCGCTGCCCACCGCAGACTGAGGCAGCGCTGAGTCGCCGGCGCCGCAGCGCAGATGGTCGCG
CCCGTGCCCCCCTATCTCGCGCCTCGCGTGGTGCGGTCCGGCTGGGCCGGCGGCGGCGCGGACGCGACCA
AGGTGGCCGGGAAGGGGAGTTTGCGGGGGACCGGCGAGTGACGTCAGCGCGCCTTCAGTGCTGAGGCGGC
GGTGGC
