>Addgene plasmid #47451 | pAAV_hSyn_TALEBB(NG)-NLS-SID4X_2A_phiLOV2.1_WPRE_bGHpA | addgene partial sequence | sequence record 72317 | WPRE-R 5'-CATAGCGTAAAAGGAGCAACA-3'
CAGTCAATCTTTCACAAATTTTGTAATCCAGAGGTTGATTATCGATAAGCTTGATATCGAATTCTTACAC
ATGATCACTTCCCACCAGCTGCACACCGATGAAGTATTGCAGCCCTCCCTTTCGATCCCGGACAGGTTGG
AGATGAAGCAGATTCCAGAACTTTTTGCCTGACTTAGTGTAGTTTATTAACTGCACAGTGGTTTCCCTCT
GATCGCGGATAGCATCGCGAATCTTCTGAACGGTGGCCTGGTCTGTCTCAGGCCCTTGCAGGAACCTGGC
GTTTCTCCCCATGATTTCCTCCCTGGAATATTCGGTGAGCTCCAGAAAACCGTCGCTGGCAAAAATGATG
GGGTAATCAGGCAGTCTTGGATCTGTTATTACGAAGGACTTCTCGATTGGGCCAGGATTCTCCTCGACGT
CACCGCATGTTAGCAGACTTCCTCTGCCCTCTCCACTGCCCCATGGGGGCAGCATAGAGGCATAGCCATG
TTCAGCTTCTCTCTCGCGCCTCTCCAGGTAATCGGCAGCCTCCAGCAGCATTTGTATGTTCATCCCGCTG
CCTGGCAGCATGCTGGCGTATCCGTGCTCGGCTTCTCTTTCTCTCCGTTCCAGGTAATCGGCTGCCTCCA
GCAGCATTTGGATATTCATTCCAGACCCAGGCAGCATGGAAGCATAGCCATGTTCGGCCTCCCGTTCGCG
CCTTTCCAGGTAATCAGCAGCCTCCAGCAGCATCTGAATATTCATGCCGCTTCCGGGCAGCATTGAAGCA
TATCCGTGCTCGGCTTCGCGCTCTCTCCGTTCCAGGTAGTCAGCGGCCTCCAGCAGCATCTGGATGTTCA
TGCTGGCCTCCACCTTTCTCTTCTTCTTGGGGCTGCTAGCTGCCACTCGATGTGATGTCCTCTCGGGAAT
CCTTCTGTTGGTCCGCTTAATCAATGCAGGCGCGTGCGGGAGCCCCTTCTTCACCGCATCCAAGGCGGGT
CGTCCGCCGAGGCAGGCCAGCGCTACAAGATGATCATTAGTGAGTGCGGCCAGCGCGGGGTCCGGCCTCG
AAAGCTGGGCCACGATTGACTCCAGTGCGGGTCTGCCCCCGCCATTGGATGCA
